Addgene plasmid #138773: pPD539 VP16-ZF173
Purpose: Constitutive expression of VP16-ZF173 under the CMV promoter.
Depositing lab: Joshua Leonard. Depositing organization: Northwestern University. Publication: The COMET toolkit for composing customizable genetic programs in mammalian cells. Donahue PS, Draut JW, Muldoon JJ, Edelstein HI, Bagheri N, Leonard JN. Nat Commun. 2020 Feb 7;11(1):779. doi: 10.1038/s41467-019-14147-5. PubMed 32034124.
Backbone
  Vector backbone: pPD005 pcDNA Golden Gate
  Vector type: Mammalian Expression, Synthetic Biology
Growth in bacteria
  Bacterial resistance: Ampicillin, 100 μg/mL
  Growth temperature: 37°C
  Growth strain: DH5alpha
  Copy number: High Copy
Gene/Insert
  Gene/Insert name: VP16-ZF173
  Species: Synthetic
  Promoter: CMV
  Tag / fusion protein: 3xFlag (N terminal on insert)
  Cloning method: Restriction Enzyme; 5′ cloning site NheI (not destroyed); 3′ cloning site NotI (not destroyed)
  Sequencing primers: 5′ CGCAAATGGGCGGTAGGCGTG; 3′ TAGAAGGCACAGTCGAGG
Terms and licenses: Academic/Nonprofit Terms; Industry Terms: Not Available to Industry
Depositor comments: Leonard Lab plasmid reference number: L1310
How to cite: pPD539 VP16-ZF173 was a gift from Joshua Leonard (Addgene plasmid # 138773 ; http://n2t.net/addgene:138773 ; RRID:Addgene_138773)
