[The description below was written by a language model from this plasmid's Addgene catalogue record and pLannotate feature annotations shown in this document.]
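Description:
pPD539 VP16-ZF173 is a mammalian expression plasmid of about 5 kb built on pPD005, a pcDNA-derived backbone adapted for Golden Gate assembly. It belongs to the COMET toolkit of parts for composing genetic programs in mammalian cells. In E. coli it is maintained at high copy from a ColE1/pUC-type origin and selected with ampicillin through the bla gene and its native promoter. An f1 phage origin is also present. The backbone retains an SV40 early promoter and SV40 polyadenylation signal, but only a short fragment of a bleomycin-family resistance gene is annotated between them. The plasmid therefore appears to lack an intact mammalian selection marker and seems suited mainly to transient transfection. Small lac promoter/operator, lacI, bom and HIV-1 LTR-like fragments are backbone remnants or annotation matches without an evident function in this design.

The payload is a synthetic transcription factor driven constitutively by the human CMV immediate early enhancer and promoter and terminated by the bovine growth hormone polyadenylation signal. A T7 promoter lies just upstream of the coding region. The open reading frame, cloned between NheI and NotI, begins with an N-terminal 3xFLAG tag for detection. This is followed by the activation domain of herpes simplex virus VP16 and then the ZF173 domain. The automated feature table does not annotate ZF173, but it presumably occupies the unannotated stretch between VP16 and the poly(A) signal. By its name, ZF173 is a zinc finger DNA-binding domain, so the fusion would be expected to activate promoters carrying matching binding sites. The record does not state the target sequence or the cognate reporter.
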