Features (pLannotate 1.2.2; 21 found; start..end, strand, type, name):
     28..80      -  misc_feature   bom (fragment): basis of mobility region from pBR322
    235..614     +  enhancer       CMV enhancer: human cytomegalovirus immediate early enhancer
    615..818     +  promoter       CMV promoter: human cytomegalovirus (CMV) immediate early promoter
    814..847     +  LTR            5' LTR (truncated) (fragment): truncated 5' long terminal repeat (LTR) from HIV-1
    863..881     +  promoter       T7 promoter: promoter for bacteriophage T7 RNA polymerase
    952..975     +  CDS            3xFLAG (fragment): three tandem FLAG® epitope tags
   1045..1278    +  CDS            VP16_HHV11 (fragment): Experimental evidence at protein level: Swiss-Prot protein existence level 1. May play a role in the aggregation of tegument proteins around nucleocapsids during virus morphogenesis. From Human herpesvirus 1 (strain 17) (HHV-1) (Human herpes simplex virus 1).
   1617..1728    +  polyA_signal   bGH poly(A) signal: bovine growth hormone polyadenylation signal
   1845..1866    +  promoter       SV40 promoter (fragment): SV40 enhancer and early promoter
   1887..2315    +  rep_origin     f1 ori (sequence partly withheld): f1 bacteriophage origin of replication; arrow indicates direction of (+) strand synthesis
   2320..2342    +  promoter       SV40 promoter (fragment): SV40 enhancer and early promoter
   2343..2534    +  promoter       SV40 promoter: SV40 early promoter
   2561..2659    +  CDS            ble (fragment): BLE_KLEPN - Experimental evidence at protein level: Swiss-Prot protein existence level 1. Binding protein with a strong affinity to the bleomycin family of antibiotics. Binds to CL990; an antimitotic-antibiotic compound. From Klebsiella pneumoniae.
   2654..2775    +  polyA_signal   SV40 poly(A) signal: SV40 polyadenylation signal
   2848..2864    -  protein_bind   lac operator: The lac repressor binds to the lac operator to inhibit transcription in E. coli. This inhibition can be relieved by adding lactose or isopropyl-β-D-thiogalactopyranoside (IPTG). lac repressor encoded by lacI
   2872..2902    -  promoter       lac promoter: promoter for the E. coli lac operon
   2917..2938    -  protein_bind   CAP binding site: CAP binding activates transcription in the presence of cAMP. E. coli catabolite activator protein
   2951..3043    -  CDS            lacI (fragment): lac repressor; lacI; The lac repressor binds to the lac operator to inhibit transcription in E. coli. This inhibition can be relieved by adding lactose or isopropyl-β-D-thiogalactopyranoside (IPTG).
   3226..3814    -  rep_origin     ori: high-copy-number ColE1/pMB1/pBR322/pUC origin of replication
   3985..4845    -  CDS            AmpR: β-lactamase; bla; confers resistance to ampicillin, carbenicillin, and related antibiotics
   4846..4950    -  promoter       AmpR promoter: bla
>Addgene plasmid #138773 | pPD539 VP16-ZF173 | addgene full sequence | sequence record 320231 | Addgene NGS Result
GACGGATCGGGAGATCTCCCGATCCCCTATGGTGCACTCTCAGTACAATCTGCTCTGATGCCGCATAGTT
AAGCCAGTATCTGCTCCCTGCTTGTGTGTTGGAGGTCGCTGAGTAGTGCGCGAGCAAAATTTAAGCTACA
ACAAGGCAAGGCTTGACCGACAATTGCATGAAGAATCTGCTTAGGGTTAGGCGTTTTGCGCTGCTTCGCG
ATGTACGGGCCAGATATACGCGTTGACATTGATTATTGACTAGTTATTAATAGTAATCAATTACGGGGTC
ATTAGTTCATAGCCCATATATGGAGTTCCGCGTTACATAACTTACGGTAAATGGCCCGCCTGGCTGACCG
CCCAACGACCCCCGCCCATTGACGTCAATAATGACGTATGTTCCCATAGTAACGCCAATAGGGACTTTCC
ATTGACGTCAATGGGTGGAGTATTTACGGTAAACTGCCCACTTGGCAGTACATCAAGTGTATCATATGCC
AAGTACGCCCCCTATTGACGTCAATGACGGTAAATGGCCCGCCTGGCATTATGCCCAGTACATGACCTTA
TGGGACTTTCCTACTTGGCAGTACATCTACGTATTAGTCATCGCTATTACCATGGTGATGCGGTTTTGGC
AGTACATCAATGGGCGTGGATAGCGGTTTGACTCACGGGGATTTCCAAGTCTCCACCCCATTGACGTCAA
TGGGAGTTTGTTTTGGCACCAAAATCAACGGGACTTTCCAAAATGTCGTAACAACTCCGCCCCATTGACG
CAAATGGGCGGTAGGCGTGTACGGTGGGAGGTCTATATAAGCAGAGCTCTCTGGCTAACTAGAGAACCCA
CTGCTTACTGGCTTATCGAAATTAATACGACTCACTATAGGGAGTCCCAAGCTGGCTAGCGCCACCATGG
ATTATAAGGATCACGATGGCGACTACAAGGACCACGATATTGACTACAAAGACGATGACGATAAAATGGC
TCCTAAGAAAAAGCGCAAAGTCGGTATCCATGGCGTTCCCGGATCCGTCGACGGTGGACTGCAGGCCCCA
CCAACCGATGTTTCTTTAGGTGATGAGTTACATTTGGACGGTGAGGACGTAGCTATGGCACATGCAGATG
CCTTAGACGATTTTGACTTGGATATGTTAGGAGATGGAGATTCACCAGGACCTGGTTTCACACCACACGA
TTCAGCTCCATACGGTGCTTTGGACATGGCCGATTTCGAATTTGAACAGATGTTTACTGATGCCTTGGGT
ATAGACGAATACGGTGGTGGAGGTACCGGTGGAGCTAGACCCGGGGAGCGCCCCTTCCAGTGTCGCATTT
GCATGCGGAACTTTTCGTCTGCTCAAGCTTTGGCTAGACATACCCGTACTCATACCGGTGAAAAACCGTT
TCAGTGTCGGATCTGTATGCGAAATTTCTCCCAACAAACTAATTTGGCTAGACATCTACGTACGCACACC
GGCGAGAAGCCATTCCAATGCCGAATATGCATGCGCAACTTCAGTGTTGGTTCTAATTTGACTAGACACC
TAAAAACCCACCTGAGAGGATCTTAAGCGGCCGCTCGAGTCTAGAGGGCCCGTTTAAACCCGCTGATCAG
CCTCGACTGTGCCTTCTAGTTGCCAGCCATCTGTTGTTTGCCCCTCCCCCGTGCCTTCCTTGACCCTGGA
AGGTGCCACTCCCACTGTCCTTTCCTAATAAAATGAGGAAATTGCATCGCATTGTCTGAGTAGGTGTCAT
TCTATTCTGGGGGGTGGGGTGGGGCAGGACAGCAAGGGGGAGGATTGGGAAGTCAATAGCAGGCATGCTG
GGGATGCGGTGGGCTCTATGGCTTCTGAGGCGGAAAGAACCAGCTGGGGCTCTAGGGGGTATCCCC
[124 nt withheld, positions 1887-2010]
C
[91 nt withheld, positions 2012-2102]
A
[49 nt withheld, positions 2104-2152]
CCTTTGACGTTGGAGTCCACGTTCTTT
[37 nt withheld, positions 2180-2216]
ACCCTATCTCGGTCTATTCTTTTGATTTATAAGGGATTTTGCCGATTTCGGCCTATTGGTTAAAAAATGA
GCTGATTTAACAAAAATTTAACGCGAATTAATTCTGTGGAATGTGTGTCAGTTAGGCTCAATTAGTCAGC
AACCATAGTCCCGCCCCTAACTCCGCCCATCCCGCCCCTAACTCCGCCCAGTTCCGCCCATTCTCCGCCC
CATGGCTGACTAATTTTTTTTATTTATGCAGAGGCCGAGGCCGCCTCTGCCTCTGAGCTATTCCAGAAGT
AGTGAGGAGGCTTTTTTGGAGGCCTAGGCTTTTGCAAAAAGCTCCCGGGAGCTTGTATATCCATTTTCGG
AGGTTGGGCTTCGGAATCGTTTTCCGGGACGCCGGCTGGATGATCCTCCAGCGCGGGGATCTCATGCTGG
AGTTCTTCGCCCACCCCAACTTGTTTATTGCAGCTTATAATGGTTACAAATAAAGCAATAGCATCACAAA
TTTCACAAATAAAGCATTTTTTTCACTGCATTCTAGTTGTGGTTTGTCCAAACTCATCAATGTATCTTAT
CATGTCTGTATACCGTCGACCTCTAGCTAGAGCTTGGCGTAATCATGGTCATAGCTGTTTCCTGTGTGAA
ATTGTTATCCGCTCACAATTCCACACAACATACGAGCCGGAAGCATAAAGTGTAAAGCCTGGGGTGCCTA
ATGAGTGAGCTAACTCACATTAATTGCGTTGCGCTCACTGCCCGCTTTCCAGTCGGGAAACCTGTCGTGC
CAGCTGCATTAATGAATCGGCCAACGCGCGGGGAGAGGCGGTTTGCGTATTGGGCGCTCTTCCGCTTCCT
CGCTCACTGACTCGCTGCGCTCGGTCGTTCGGCTGCGGCGAGCGGTATCAGCTCACTCAAAGGCGGTAAT
ACGGTTATCCACAGAATCAGGGGATAACGCAGGAAAGAACATGTGAGCAAAAGGCCAGCAAAAGGCCAGG
AACCGTAAAAAGGCCGCGTTGCTGGCGTTTTTCCATAGGCTCCGCCCCCCTGACGAGCATCACAAAAATC
GACGCTCAAGTCAGAGGTGGCGAAACCCGACAGGACTATAAAGATACCAGGCGTTTCCCCCTGGAAGCTC
CCTCGTGCGCTCTCCTGTTCCGACCCTGCCGCTTACCGGATACCTGTCCGCCTTTCTCCCTTCGGGAAGC
GTGGCGCTTTCTCATAGCTCACGCTGTAGGTATCTCAGTTCGGTGTAGGTCGTTCGCTCCAAGCTGGGCT
GTGTGCACGAACCCCCCGTTCAGCCCGACCGCTGCGCCTTATCCGGTAACTATCGTCTTGAGTCCAACCC
GGTAAGACACGACTTATCGCCACTGGCAGCAGCCACTGGTAACAGGATTAGCAGAGCGAGGTATGTAGGC
GGTGCTACAGAGTTCTTGAAGTGGTGGCCTAACTACGGCTACACTAGAAGAACAGTATTTGGTATCTGCG
CTCTGCTGAAGCCAGTTACCTTCGGAAAAAGAGTTGGTAGCTCTTGATCCGGCAAACAAACCACCGCTGG
TAGCGGTGGTTTTTTTGTTTGCAAGCAGCAGATTACGCGCAGAAAAAAAGGATCTCAAGAAGATCCTTTG
ATCTTTTCTACGGGGTCTGACGCTCAGTGGAACGAAAACTCACGTTAAGGGATTTTGGTCATGAGATTAT
CAAAAAGGATCTTCACCTAGATCCTTTTAAATTAAAAATGAAGTTTTAAATCAATCTAAAGTATATATGA
GTAAACTTGGTCTGACAGTTACCAATGCTTAATCAGTGAGGCACCTATCTCAGCGATCTGTCTATTTCGT
TCATCCATAGTTGCCTGACTCCCCGTCGTGTAGATAACTACGATACGGGAGGGCTTACCATCTGGCCCCA
GTGCTGCAATGATACCGCGAGATCCACGCTCACCGGCTCCAGATTTATCAGCAATAAACCAGCCAGCCGG
AAGGGCCGAGCGCAGAAGTGGTCCTGCAACTTTATCCGCCTCCATCCAGTCTATTAATTGTTGCCGGGAA
GCTAGAGTAAGTAGTTCGCCAGTTAATAGTTTGCGCAACGTTGTTGCCATTGCTACAGGCATCGTGGTGT
CACGCTCGTCGTTTGGTATGGCTTCATTCAGCTCCGGTTCCCAACGATCAAGGCGAGTTACATGATCCCC
CATGTTGTGCAAAAAAGCGGTTAGCTCCTTCGGTCCTCCGATCGTTGTCAGAAGTAAGTTGGCCGCAGTG
TTATCACTCATGGTTATGGCAGCACTGCATAATTCTCTTACTGTCATGCCATCCGTAAGATGCTTTTCTG
TGACTGGTGAGTACTCAACCAAGTCATTCTGAGAATAGTGTATGCGGCGACCGAGTTGCTCTTGCCCGGC
GTCAATACGGGATAATACCGCGCCACATAGCAGAACTTTAAAAGTGCTCATCATTGGAAAACGTTCTTCG
GGGCGAAAACTCTCAAGGATCTTACCGCTGTTGAGATCCAGTTCGATGTAACCCACTCGTGCACCCAACT
GATCTTCAGCATCTTTTACTTTCACCAGCGTTTCTGGGTGAGCAAAAACAGGAAGGCAAAATGCCGCAAA
AAAGGGAATAAGGGCGACACGGAAATGTTGAATACTCATACTCTTCCTTTTTCAATATTATTGAAGCATT
TATCAGGGTTATTGTCTCATGAGCGGATACATATTTGAATGTATTTAGAAAAATAAACAAATAGGGGTTC
CGCGCACATTTCCCCGAAAAGTGCCACCTGACGTC
