>Addgene plasmid #138773 | pPD539 VP16-ZF173 | depositor partial sequence | sequence record 268213 | VP16-ZF173 gene
ATGGATTATAAGGATCACGATGGCGACTACAAGGACCACGATATTGACTACAAAGACGATGACGATAAAA
TGGCTCCTAAGAAAAAGCGCAAAGTCGGTATCCATGGCGTTCCCGGATCCGTCGACGGTGGACTGCAGGC
CCCACCAACCGATGTTTCTTTAGGTGATGAGTTACATTTGGACGGTGAGGACGTAGCTATGGCACATGCA
GATGCCTTAGACGATTTTGACTTGGATATGTTAGGAGATGGAGATTCACCAGGACCTGGTTTCACACCAC
ACGATTCAGCTCCATACGGTGCTTTGGACATGGCCGATTTCGAATTTGAACAGATGTTTACTGATGCCTT
GGGTATAGACGAATACGGTGGTGGAGGTACCGGTGGAGCTAGACCCGGGGAGCGCCCCTTCCAGTGTCGC
ATTTGCATGCGGAACTTTTCGTCTGCTCAAGCTTTGGCTAGACATACCCGTACTCATACCGGTGAAAAAC
CGTTTCAGTGTCGGATCTGTATGCGAAATTTCTCCCAACAAACTAATTTGGCTAGACATCTACGTACGCA
CACCGGCGAGAAGCCATTCCAATGCCGAATATGCATGCGCAACTTCAGTGTTGGTTCTAATTTGACTAGA
CACCTAAAAACCCACCTGAGAGGATCTTAA
